>Addgene plasmid #128327 | pLL3.7 FLAG-YAP1-TEAD-P-H2B-mCherry | addgene full sequence | sequence record 275053 | Addgene NGS Result
GCCCTGGCTGGTCGCTCCGTGCTCTCCGGTCTCACAGCCCCGCTTTTACGTGCCCCGGAGCCTGGGCTGG
CCCTGCAGGTCGACGGTATCGATAAGCTTGATGGACACACATTCCACAGCTGGGGACACACATTCCACAG
CTGGGGACACACATTCCACAGCTGGGGACACACATTCCACAGCTGGGGACACACATTCCACAGCTGGGGA
CACACATTCCACAGCTGGGGACACACATTCCACAGCTGGGGACACACATTCCACAGCATCGAATTCCTGC
AGCCCGGGGGATCTCGAGCCCGGGCTAGCACGCGTAAGAGCTCGGTACCTATCGATAGAGAAATGTTCTG
GCACCTGCACTTGCACTGGGGACAGCCTATTTTGCTAGTTTGTTTTGTTTCGTTTTGTTTTGATGGAGAG
CGTATGTTAGTACTATCGATTCACACAAAAAACCAACACACAGATGTAATGAAAATAAAGATATTTTATT
GCGGCCGCGTGGATAACCGTATTACCGCCATGCATTAGTTATTAATAGTAATCAATTACGGGGTCATTAG
TTCATAGCCCATATATGGAGTTCCGCGTTACATAACTTACGGTAAATGGCCCGCCTGGCTGACCGCCCAA
CGACCCCCGCCCATTGACGTCAATAATGACGTATGTTCCCATAGTAACGCCAATAGGGACTTTCCATTGA
CGTCAATGGGTGGAGTATTTACGGTAAACTGCCCACTTGGCAGTACATCAAGTGTATCATATGCCAAGTA
CGCCCCCTATTGACGTCAATGACGGTAAATGGCCCGCCTGGCATTATGCCCAGTACATGACCTTATGGGA
CTTTCCTACTTGGCAGTACATCTACGTATTAGTCATCGCTATTACCATGGTGATGCGGTTTTGGCAGTAC
ATCAATGGGCGTGGATAGCGGTTTGACTCACGGGGATTTCCAAGTCTCCACCCCATTGACGTCAATGGGA
GTTTGTTTTGGCACCAAAATCAACGGGACTTTCCAAAATGTCGTAACAACTCCGCCCCATTGACGCAAAT
GGGCGGTAGGCGTGTACGGTGGGAGGTCTATATAAGCAGAGCTGGTTTAGTGAACCGTCAGATCCGCTAG
CCGGGGCCATGGACTACAAAGACGATGACGACAAGGAATTGCACCATCATCATCATCATGAATTCACGCG
TCCCGGGCAGCAGCCGCCGCCTCAACCGGCCCCCCAGGGCCAAGGGCAGCCGCCTTCGCAGCCCCCGCAG
GGGCAGGGCCCGCCGTCCGGACCCGGGCAACCGGCACCCGCGGCGACCCAGGCGGCGCCGCAGGCACCCC
CCGCCGGGCATCAGATCGTGCACGTCCGCGGGGACTCGGAGACCGACCTGGAGGCGCTCTTCAACGCCGT
CATGAACCCCAAGACGGCCAACGTGCCCCAGACCGTGCCCATGAGGCTCCGGAAGCTGCCCGACTCCTTC
TTCAAGCCGCCGGAGCCCAAATCCCACTCCCGACAGGCCAGTACTGATGCAGGCACTGCAGGAGCCCTGA
CTCCACAGCATGTTCGAGCTCATTCCTCTCCAGCTTCTCTGCAGTTGGGAGCTGTTTCTCCTGGGACACT
GACCCCCACTGGAGTAGTCTCTGGCCCAGCAGCTACACCCACAGCTCAGCATCTTCGACAGTCTTCTTTT
GAGATACCTGATGATGTACCTCTGCCAGCAGGTTGGGAGATGGCAAAGACATCTTCTGGTCAGAGATACT
TCTTAAATCACATCGATCAGACAACAACATGGCAGGACCCCAGGAAGGCCATGCTGTCCCAGATGAACGT
CACAGCCCCCACCAGTCCACCAGTGCAGCAGAATATGATGAACTCGGCTTCAGGTCCTCTTCCTGATGGA
TGGGAACAAGCCATGACTCAGGATGGAGAAATTTACTATATAAACCATAAGAACAAGACCACCTCTTGGC
TAGACCCAAGGCTTGACCCTCGTTTTGCCATGAACCAGAGAATCAGTCAGAGTGCTCCAGTGAAACAGCC
ACCACCCCTGGCTCCCCAGAGCCCACAGGGAGGCGTCATGGGTGGCAGCAACTCCAACCAGCAGCAACAG
ATGCGACTGCAGCAACTGCAGATGGAGAAGGAGAGGCTGCGGCTGAAACAGCAAGAACTGCTTCGGCAGG
CAATGCGGAATATCAATCCCAGCACAGCAAATTCTCCAAAATGTCAGGAGTTAGCCCTGCGTAGCCAGTT
ACCAACACTGGAGCAGGATGGTGGGACTCAAAATCCAGTGTCTTCTCCCGGGATGTCTCAGGAATTGAGA
ACAATGACGACCAATAGCTCAGATCCTTTCCTTAACAGTGGCACCTATCACTCTCGAGATGAGAGTACAG
ACAGTGGACTAAGCATGAGCAGCTACAGTGTCCCTCGAACCCCAGATGACTTCCTGAACAGTGTGGATGA
GATGGATACAGGTGATACTATCAACCAAAGCACCCTGCCCTCACAGCAGAACCGTTTCCCAGACTACCTT
GAAGCCATTCCTGGGACAAATGTGGACCTTGGAACACTGGAAGGAGATGGAATGAACATAGAAGGAGAGG
AGCTGATGCCAAGTCTGCAGGAAGCTTTGAGTTCTGACATCCTTAATGACATGGAGTCTGTTTTGGCTGC
CACCAAGCTAGATAAAGAAAGCTTTCTTACATGGTTATAGGTCGACCCGGGCGGCCGGGATCCGCCCCTC
TCCCTCCCCCCCCCCTAACGTTACTGGCCGAAGCCGCTTGGAATAAGGCCGGTGTGCGTTTGTCTATATG
TTATTTTCCACCATATTGCCGTCTTTTGGCAATGTGAGGGCCCGGAAACCTGGCCCTGTCTTCTTGACGA
GCATTCCTAGGGGTCTTTCCCCTCTCGCCAAAGGAATGCAAGGTCTGTTGAATGTCGTGAAGGAAGCAGT
TCCTCTGGAAGCTTCTTGAAGACAAACAACGTCTGTAGCGACCCTTTGCAGGCAGCGGAACCCCCCACCT
GGCGACAGGTGCCTCTGCGGCCAAAAGCCACGTGTATAAGATACACCTGCAAAGGCGGCACAACCCCAGT
GCCACGTTGTGAGTTGGATAGTTGTGGAAAGAGTCAAATGGCTCTCCTCAAGCGTATTCAACAAGGGGCT
GAAGGATGCCCAGAAGGTACCCCATTGTATGGGATCTGATCTGGGGCCTCGGTACACATGCTTTACATGT
GTTTAGTCGAGGTTAAAAAAACGTCTAGGCCCCCCGAACCACGGGGACGTGGTTTTCCTTTGAAAAACAC
GATGATAATATGGCCACAACCATGGTGAGCAAGGGCGAGGAGCTGTTCACCGGGGTGGTGCCCATCCTGG
TCGAGCTGGACGGCGACGTAAACGGCCACAAGTTCAGCGTGTCCGGCGAGGGCGAGGGCGATGCCACCTA
CGGCAAGCTGACCCTGAAGTTCATCTGCACCACCGGCAAGCTGCCCGTGCCCTGGCCCACCCTCGTGACC
ACCCTGACCTACGGCGTGCAGTGCTTCAGCCGCTACCCCGACCACATGAAGCAGCACGACTTCTTCAAGT
CCGCCATGCCCGAAGGCTACGTCCAGGAGCGCACCATCTTCTTCAAGGACGACGGCAACTACAAGACCCG
CGCCGAGGTGAAGTTCGAGGGCGACACCCTGGTGAACCGCATCGAGCTGAAGGGCATCGACTTCAAGGAG
GACGGCAACATCCTGGGGCACAAGCTGGAGTACAACTACAACAGCCACAACGTCTATATCATGGCCGACA
AGCAGAAGAACGGCATCAAGGTGAACTTCAAGATCCGCCACAACATCGAGGACGGCAGCGTGCAGCTCGC
CGACCACTACCAGCAGAACACCCCCATCGGCGACGGCCCCGTGCTGCTGCCCGACAACCACTACCTGAGC
ACCCAGTCCGCCCTGAGCAAAGACCCCAACGAGAAGCGCGATCACATGGTCCTGCTGGAGTTCGTGACCG
CCGCCGGGATCACTCTCGGCATGGACGAGCTGTACAAGTAAAGCGGCCAATTCGTCGAGGGACCTAATAA
CTTCGTATAGCATACATTATACGAAGTTATACATGTTTAAGGGTTCCGGTTCCACTAGGTACAATTCGAT
ATCAAGCTTATCGATAATCAACCTCTGGATTACAAAATTTGTGAAAGATTGACTGGTATTCTTAACTATG
TTGCTCCTTTTACGCTATGTGGATACGCTGCTTTAATGCCTTTGTATCATGCTATTGCTTCCCGTATGGC
TTTCATTTTCTCCTCCTTGTATAAATCCTGGTTGCTGTCTCTTTATGAGGAGTTGTGGCCCGTTGTCAGG
CAACGTGGCGTGGTGTGCACTGTGTTTGCTGACGCAACCCCCACTGGTTGGGGCATTGCCACCACCTGTC
AGCTCCTTTCCGGGACTTTCGCTTTCCCCCTCCCTATTGCCACGGCGGAACTCATCGCCGCCTGCCTTGC
CCGCTGCTGGACAGGGGCTCGGCTGTTGGGCACTGACAATTCCGTGGTGTTGTCGGGGAAATCATCGTCC
TTTCCTTGGCTGCTCGCCTGTGTTGCCACCTGGATTCTGCGCGGGACGTCCTTCTGCTACGTCCCTTCGG
CCCTCAATCCAGCGGACCTTCCTTCCCGCGGCCTGCTGCCGGCTCTGCGGCCTCTTCCGCGTCTTCGCCT
TCGCCCTCAGACGAGTCGGATCTCCCTTTGGGCCGCCTCCCCGCATCGATACCGTCGACCTCGATCGAGA
CCTAGAAAAACATGGAGCAATCACAAGTAGCAATACAGCAGCTACCAATGCTGATTGTGCCTGGCTAGAA
GCACAAGAGGAGGAGGAGGTGGGTTTTCCAGTCACACCTCAGGTACCTTTAAGACCAATGACTTACAAGG
CAGCTGTAGATCTTAGCCACTTTTTAAAAGAAAAGGGGGGACTGGAAGGGCTAATTCACTCCCAACGAAG
ACAAGATATCCTTGATCTGTGGATCTACCACACACAAGGCTACTTCCCTGATTGGCAGAACTACACACCA
GGGCCAGGGATCAGATATCCACTGACCTTTGGATGGTGCTACAAGCTAGTACCAGTTGAGCAAGAGAAGG
TAGAAGAAGCCAATGAAGGAGAGAACACCCGCTTGTTACACCCTGTGAGCCTGCATGGGATGGATGACCC
GGAGAGAGAAGTATTAGAGTGGAGGTTTGACAGCCGCCTAGCATTTCATCACATGGCCCGAGAGCTGCAT
CCGGACTGTACTGGGTCTCTCTGGTTAGACCAGATCTGAGCCTGGGAGCTCTCTGGCTAACTAGGGAACC
CACTGCTTAAGCCTCAATAAAGCTTGCCTTGAGTGCTTCAAGTAGTGTGTGCCCGTCTGTTGTGTGACTC
TGGTAACTAGAGATCCCTCAGACCCTTTTAGTCAGTGTGGAAAATCTCTAGCAGCATGTGAGCAAAAGGC
CAGCAAAAGGCCAGGAACCGTAAAAAGGCCGCGTTGCTGGCGTTTTTCCATAGGCTCCGCCCCCCTGACG
AGCATCACAAAAATCGACGCTCAAGTCAGAGGTGGCGAAACCCGACAGGACTATAAAGATACCAGGCGTT
TCCCCCTGGAAGCTCCCTCGTGCGCTCTCCTGTTCCGACCCTGCCGCTTACCGGATACCTGTCCGCCTTT
CTCCCTTCGGGAAGCGTGGCGCTTTCTCATAGCTCACGCTGTAGGTATCTCAGTTCGGTGTAGGTCGTTC
GCTCCAAGCTGGGCTGTGTGCACGAACCCCCCGTTCAGCCCGACCGCTGCGCCTTATCCGGTAACTATCG
TCTTGAGTCCAACCCGGTAAGACACGACTTATCGCCACTGGCAGCAGCCACTGGTAACAGGATTAGCAGA
GCGAGGTATGTAGGCGGTGCTACAGAGTTCTTGAAGTGGTGGCCTAACTACGGCTACACTAGAAGAACAG
TATTTGGTATCTGCGCTCTGCTGAAGCCAGTTACCTTCGGAAAAAGAGTTGGTAGCTCTTGATCCGGCAA
ACAAACCACCGCTGGTAGCGGTGGTTTTTTTGTTTGCAAGCAGCAGATTACGCGCAGAAAAAAAGGATCT
CAAGAAGATCCTTTGATCTTTTCTACGGGGTCTGACGCTCAGTGGAACGAAAACTCACGTTAAGGGATTT
TGGTCATGAGATTATCAAAAAGGATCTTCACCTAGATCCTTTTAAATTAAAAATGAAGTTTTAAATCAAT
CTAAAGTATATATGAGTAAACTTGGTCTGACAGTTACCAATGCTTAATCAGTGAGGCACCTATCTCAGCG
ATCTGTCTATTTCGTTCATCCATAGTTGCCTGACTCCCCGTCGTGTAGATAACTACGATACGGGAGGGCT
TACCATCTGGCCCCAGTGCTGCAATGATACCGCGAGACCCACGCTCACCGGCTCCAGATTTATCAGCAAT
AAACCAGCCAGCCGGAAGGGCCGAGCGCAGAAGTGGTCCTGCAACTTTATCCGCCTCCATCCAGTCTATT
AATTGTTGCCGGGAAGCTAGAGTAAGTAGTTCGCCAGTTAATAGTTTGCGCAACGTTGTTGCCATTGCTA
CAGGCATCGTGGTGTCACGCTCGTCGTTTGGTATGGCTTCATTCAGCTCCGGTTCCCAACGATCAAGGCG
AGTTACATGATCCCCCATGTTGTGCAAAAAAGCGGTTAGCTCCTTCGGTCCTCCGATCGTTGTCAGAAGT
AAGTTGGCCGCAGTGTTATCACTCATGGTTATGGCAGCACTGCATAATTCTCTTACTGTCATGCCATCCG
TAAGATGCTTTTCTGTGACTGGTGAGTACTCAACCAAGTCATTCTGAGAATAGTGTATGCGGCGACCGAG
TTGCTCTTGCCCGGCGTCAATACGGGATAATACCGCGCCACATAGCAGAACTTTAAAAGTGCTCATCATT
GGAAAACGTTCTTCGGGGCGAAAACTCTCAAGGATCTTACCGCTGTTGAGATCCAGTTCGATGTAACCCA
CTCGTGCACCCAACTGATCTTCAGCATCTTTTACTTTCACCAGCGTTTCTGGGTGAGCAAAAACAGGAAG
GCAAAATGCCGCAAAAAAGGGAATAAGGGCGACACGGAAATGTTGAATACTCATACTCTTCCTTTTTCAA
TATTATTGAAGCATTTATCAGGGTTATTGTCTCATGAGCGGATACATATTTGAATGTATTTAGAAAAATA
AACAAATAGGGGTTCCGCGCACATTTCCCCGAAAAGTGCCACCTGACGTCGACGGATCGGGAGATCTCCC
GATCCCCTATGGTGCACTCTCAGTACAATCTGCTCTGATGCCGCATAGTTAAGCCAGTATCTGCTCCCTG
CTTGTGTGTTGGAGGTCGCTGAGTAGTGCGCGAGCAAAATTTAAGCTACAACAAGGCAAGGCTTGACCGA
CAATTGCATGAAGAATCTGCTTAGGGTTAGGCGTTTTGCGCTGCTTCGCGATGTACGGGCCAGATATACG
CGTTGACATTGATTATTGACTAGTTATTAATAGTAATCAATTACGGGGTCATTAGTTCATAGCCCATATA
TGGAGTTCCGCGTTACATAACTTACGGTAAATGGCCCGCCTGGCTGACCGCCCAACGACCCCCGCCCATT
GACGTCAATAATGACGTATGTTCCCATAGTAACGCCAATAGGGACTTTCCATTGACGTCAATGGGTGGAG
TATTTACGGTAAACTGCCCACTTGGCAGTACATCAAGTGTATCATATGCCAAGTACGCCCCCTATTGACG
TCAATGACGGTAAATGGCCCGCCTGGCATTATGCCCAGTACATGACCTTATGGGACTTTCCTACTTGGCA
GTACATCTACGTATTAGTCATCGCTATTACCATGGTGATGCGGTTTTGGCAGTACATCAATGGGCGTGGA
TAGCGGTTTGACTCACGGGGATTTCCAAGTCTCCACCCCATTGACGTCAATGGGAGTTTGTTTTGGCACC
AAAATCAACGGGACTTTCCAAAATGTCGTAACAACTCCGCCCCATTGACGCAAATGGGCGGTAGGCGTGT
ACGGTGGGAGGTCTATATAAGCAGCGCGTTTTGCCTGTACTGGGTCTCTCTGGTTAGACCAGATCTGAGC
CTGGGAGCTCTCTGGCTAACTAGGGAACCCACTGCTTAAGCCTCAATAAAGCTTGCCTTGAGTGCTTCAA
GTAGTGTGTGCCCGTCTGTTGTGTGACTCTGGTAACTAGAGATCCCTCAGACCCTTTTAGTCAGTGTGGA
AAATCTCTAGCAGTGGCGCCCGAACAGGGACTTGAAAGCGAAAGGGAAACCAGAGGAGCTCTCTCGACGC
AGGACTCGGCTTGCTGAAGCGCGCACGGCAAGAGGCGAGGGGCGGCGACTGGTGAGTACGCCAAAAATTT
TGACTAGCGGAGGCTAGAAGGAGAGAGATGGGTGCGAGAGCGTCAGTATTAAGCGGGGGAGAATTAGATC
GCGATGGGAAAAAATTCGGTTAAGGCCAGGGGGAAAGAAAAAATATAAATTAAAACATATAGTATGGGCA
AGCAGGGAGCTAGAACGATTCGCAGTTAATCCTGGCCTGTTAGAAACATCAGAAGGCTGTAGACAAATAC
TGGGACAGCTACAACCATCCCTTCAGACAGGATCAGAAGAACTTAGATCATTATATAATACAGTAGCAAC
CCTCTATTGTGTGCATCAAAGGATAGAGATAAAAGACACCAAGGAAGCTTTAGACAAGATAGAGGAAGAG
CAAAACAAAAGTAAGACCACCGCACAGCAAGCGGCCGGCCGCTGATCTTCAGACCTGGAGGAGGAGATAT
GAGGGACAATTGGAGAAGTGAATTATATAAATATAAAGTAGTAAAAATTGAACCATTAGGAGTAGCACCC
ACCAAGGCAAAGAGAAGAGTGGTGCAGAGAGAAAAAAGAGCAGTGGGAATAGGAGCTTTGTTCCTTGGGT
TCTTGGGAGCAGCAGGAAGCACTATGGGCGCAGCGTCAATGACGCTGACGGTACAGGCCAGACAATTATT
GTCTGGTATAGTGCAGCAGCAGAACAATTTGCTGAGGGCTATTGAGGCGCAACAGCATCTGTTGCAACTC
ACAGTCTGGGGCATCAAGCAGCTCCAGGCAAGAATCCTGGCTGTGGAAAGATACCTAAAGGATCAACAGC
TCCTGGGGATTTGGGGTTGCTCTGGAAAACTCATTTGCACCACTGCTGTGCCTTGGAATGCTAGTTGGAG
TAATAAATCTCTGGAACAGATTTGGAATCACACGACCTGGATGGAGTGGGACAGAGAAATTAACAATTAC
ACAAGCTTAATACACTCCTTAATTGAAGAATCGCAAAACCAGCAAGAAAAGAATGAACAAGAATTATTGG
AATTAGATAAATGGGCAAGTTTGTGGAATTGGTTTAACATAACAAATTGGCTGTGGTATATAAAATTATT
CATAATGATAGTAGGAGGCTTGGTAGGTTTAAGAATAGTTTTTGCTGTACTTTCTATAGTGAATAGAGTT
AGGCAGGGATATTCACCATTATCGTTTCAGACCCACCTCCCAACCCCGAGGGGACCCGACAGGCCCGAAG
GAATAGAAGAAGAAGGTGGAGAGAGAGACAGAGACAGATCCATTCGATTAGTGAACGGATCGGCACTGCG
TGCGCCAATTCTGCAGACAAATGGCAGTATTCATCCACAATTTTAAAAGAAAAGGGGGGATTGGGGGGTA
CAGTGCAGGGGAAAGAATAGTAGACATAATAGCAACAGACATACAAACTAAAGAATTACAAAAACAAATT
ACAAAAATTCAAAATTTTCGGGTTTATTACAGGGACAGCAGAGATCCAGTTTGGTTAGTACCGGGCCCGC
TCTAGATTACTTGTACAGCTCGTCCATGCCGCCGGTGGAGTGGCGGCCCTCGGCGCGTTCGTACTGTTCC
ACGATGGTGTAGTCCTCGTTGTGGGAGGTGATGTCCAACTTGATGTTGACGTTGTAGGCGCCGGGCAGCT
GCACGGGCTTCTTGGCCTTGTAGGTGGTCTTGACCTCAGCGTCGTAGTGGCCGCCGTCCTTCAGCTTCAG
CCTCTGCTTGATCTCGCCCTTCAGGGCGCCGTCCTCGGGGTACATCCGCTCGGAGGAGGCCTCCCAGCCC
ATGGTCTTCTTCTGCATTACGGGGCCGTCGGAGGGGAAGTTGGTGCCGCGCAGCTTCACCTTGTAGATGA
ACTCGCCGTCCTGCAGGGAGGAGTCCTGGGTCACGGTCACCACGCCGCCGTCCTCGAAGTTCATCACGCG
CTCCCACTTGAAGCCCTCGGGGAAGGACAGCTTCAAGTAGTCGGGGATGTCGGCGGGGTGCTTCACGTAG
GCCTTGGAGCCGTACATGAACTGAGGGGACAGGATGTCCCAGGCGAAGGGCAGGGGGCCACCCTTGGTCA
CCTTCAGCTTGGCGGTCTGGGTGCCCTCGTAGGGGCGGCCCTCGCCCTCGCCCTCGATCTCGAACTCGTG
GCCGTTCACGGAGCCCTCCATGTGCACCTTGAAGCGCATGAACTCCTTGATGATGGCCATGTTATCCTCC
TCGCCCTTGCTCACCATGGTGGCGACCGGTGGATCCTTAGAGCTAGTGTACTTGGTAACTGCCTTAGTGC
CCTCGGACACAGCATGCTTAGCCAGCTCCCCAGGCAGCAGCAGGCGCACAGCCGTCTGAATCTCCCTGGA
GGTGATGGTCGAGCGCTTATTGTAGTGAGCCAGGCGAGAAGCCTCGCCCGCGATGCGCTCGAAGATGTCG
TTGACGAAGGAGTTCATGATCCCCATGGCCTTGGATGAGATGCCGGTGTCGGGGTGGACCTGCTTCAGAA
CCTTGTACACATAGATAGAATAGCTCTCCTTGCGGCTGCGCTTACGCTTCTTACCATCCTTCTTCTGCGC
CTTAGTGATAGCCTTCTTAGAACCCTTTTTAGGGGCTGGAGCAGACTTAGAGGGTTCAGGCATGGTGGCG
GTACCAAGCTTGGCTGCCCGCACAGCCCTGCTCACCGTCTCCGCAGCTCA
Features (pLannotate 1.2.2; 37 found; start..end, strand, type, name):
     77..102     -  misc_feature   MCS (fragment): pBluescript multiple cloning site
    104..123     -  promoter       SV40 promoter (fragment): SV40 enhancer and early promoter
    125..144     -  promoter       SV40 promoter (fragment): SV40 enhancer and early promoter
    146..165     -  promoter       SV40 promoter (fragment): SV40 enhancer and early promoter
    167..186     -  promoter       SV40 promoter (fragment): SV40 enhancer and early promoter
    188..207     -  promoter       SV40 promoter (fragment): SV40 enhancer and early promoter
    209..228     -  promoter       SV40 promoter (fragment): SV40 enhancer and early promoter
    230..249     -  promoter       SV40 promoter (fragment): SV40 enhancer and early promoter
    268..293     -  misc_feature   MCS (fragment): pBluescript multiple cloning site
    337..428     -  misc_feature   pause site: RNA polymerase II transcriptional pause signal from the human α2 globin gene
    442..490     -  polyA_signal   poly(A) signal: synthetic polyadenylation signal
    586..889     +  enhancer       CMV enhancer: human cytomegalovirus immediate early enhancer
    890..1093    +  promoter       CMV promoter: human cytomegalovirus (CMV) immediate early promoter
   1157..1179    +  CDS            capTEV™ (fragment): composite tag for in vivo biotinylation, TEV protease cleavage, and 6xHis tagging
   1192..2697    +  CDS            YAP1: YAP1_HUMAN - Also known as YAP65. Experimental evidence at protein level: Swiss-Prot protein existence level 1. [Isoform 3]: Activates the C-terminal fragment (CTF) of ERBB4 (isoform 3). From Homo sapiens (Human).
   2725..3311    +  misc_feature   IRES2: internal ribosome entry site (IRES) of the encephalomyocarditis virus (EMCV)
   3312..4031    +  CDS            EGFP: the original enhanced GFP (Yang et al., 1996) mammalian codon-optimized
   4057..4090    +  protein_bind   loxP: Cre-mediated recombination occurs in the 8-bp core sequence (GCATACAT). Cre recombinase
   4123..4146    +  misc_feature   MCS (fragment): pBluescript multiple cloning site
   4146..4734    +  misc_feature   WPRE: woodchuck hepatitis virus posttranscriptional regulatory element
   4735..4754    +  misc_feature   MCS (fragment): pBluescript multiple cloning site
   4756..5256    +  CDS            nef (fragment): NEF_HV1LA - Experimental evidence at protein level: Swiss-Prot protein existence level 1. Extracellular Nef protein targets CD4(+) T-lymphocytes for apoptosis by interacting with CXCR4 surface receptors. From Human immunodeficiency virus type 1 group M subtype B (isolate Lai) (HIV-1).
   5263..5443    +  LTR            5' LTR (truncated): truncated 5' long terminal repeat (LTR) from HIV-1
   5505..6093    -  rep_origin     ori: high-copy-number ColE1/pMB1/pBR322/pUC origin of replication
   6264..7124    -  CDS            AmpR: β-lactamase; bla; confers resistance to ampicillin, carbenicillin, and related antibiotics
   7125..7229    -  promoter       AmpR promoter: bla
   7288..7340    -  misc_feature   bom (fragment): basis of mobility region from pBR322
   7495..7874    +  enhancer       CMV enhancer: human cytomegalovirus immediate early enhancer
   7875..8074    +  promoter       CMV promoter: human cytomegalovirus (CMV) immediate early promoter
   8092..8272    +  LTR            5' LTR (truncated): truncated 5' long terminal repeat (LTR) from HIV-1
   8319..8444    +  misc_feature   HIV-1 Ψ: packaging signal of human immunodeficiency virus type 1
   8428..8766    +  CDS            HIV-1 gag (fragment): gag protein from human immunodeficiency virus 1; gag
   8941..9174    +  misc_feature   RRE: The Rev response element (RRE) of HIV-1 allows for Rev-dependent mRNA export from the nucleus to the cytoplasm.
   9551..9651    +  CDS            Rev (fragment): human immunodeficiency virus 1 (HIV-1) Rev protein; rev; enhances nuclear export of unspliced and incompletely spliced viral mRNAs
   9701..9818    +  misc_feature   cPPT/CTS: central polypurine tract and central termination sequence of HIV-1
   9880..10587   -  CDS            mCherry: mCherry is a basic (constitutively fluorescent) red fluorescent protein published in 2004, derived from Discosoma sp.. It is reported to be a very rapidly-maturing monomer with low acid sensitivity.
  10606..10983   -  CDS            H2BC3: H2B1B_HUMAN - Also known as H2BFF, HIST1H2BB Experimental evidence at protein level: Swiss-Prot protein existence level 1. Core component of nucleosome. Nucleosomes wrap and compact DNA into chromatin, limiting DNA accessibility to the cellular machineries which require DNA as a template. Histones thereby play a central role in transcription regulation, DNA repair, DNA replication and chromosomal stability. DNA accessibility is regulated via a complex set of post-translational modifications of histones, also called histone code, and nucleosome remodeling. From Homo sapiens (Human).
