[The description below was written by a language model from this plasmid's Addgene catalogue record and pLannotate feature annotations shown in this document.]
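Description:
pLL3.7 FLAG-YAP1-TEAD-P-H2B-mCherry is an HIV-1-based lentiviral transfer plasmid built on the pLL3.7 backbone and designed as a self-contained fluorescent reporter of YAP1/TEAD-driven transcription in mammalian cells. It is maintained in bacteria through a high-copy ColE1/pUC origin and an ampicillin resistance gene. The viral framework comprises a CMV enhancer/promoter fused to a truncated 5' LTR, which drives genomic RNA production in packaging cells. This is followed by the Ψ packaging signal with a gag fragment, the RRE, cPPT/CTS, a WPRE and a truncated 3' LTR. A single loxP site inherited from the backbone is also annotated.

Two expression units sit between the LTRs. In the forward orientation, an internal CMV enhancer/promoter drives human YAP1 carrying an N-terminal FLAG tag. The depositor's cloning notes call this an "FH" cassette, and a short tag-like fragment consistent with a His stretch is annotated just upstream of the coding sequence. An EMCV IRES and EGFP follow, so green fluorescence marks cells expressing the exogenous YAP1. In the opposite orientation lies the reporter unit. It contains a TEAD-responsive promoter derived from the 8xGT-IIC luciferase reporter, which the annotation software picks up as an array of short repeated SV40 enhancer-like fragments. This promoter drives human histone H2B fused to mCherry. A synthetic poly(A) signal and a transcriptional pause site lie upstream of the promoter, a standard arrangement for insulating a reporter from read-through transcription.

Because H2B targets mCherry to chromatin, TEAD activity appears as nuclear red fluorescence that can be scored against the green YAP1 signal. The associated publication used this transcription-based readout in a functional screen that identified a YAP1 activator.
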