Addgene plasmid #128327: pLL3.7 FLAG-YAP1-TEAD-P-H2B-mCherry
Purpose: Reporter to evaluate YAP1/TEAD-mediated gene transcription
Depositing lab: Yutaka Hata. Depositing organization: Institute of Science Tokyo. Publication: Novel YAP1 Activator, Identified by Transcription-Based Functional Screen, Limits Multiple Myeloma Growth. Maruyama J, Inami K, Michishita F, Jiang X, Iwasa H, Nakagawa K, Ishigami-Yuasa M, Kagechika H, Miyamura N, Hirayama J, Nishina H, Nogawa D, Yamamoto K, Hata Y. Mol Cancer Res. 2018 Feb;16(2):197-211. doi: 10.1158/1541-7786.MCR-17-0382. Epub 2017 Oct 23. PubMed 29061667.
Backbone
  Vector backbone: pLL3.7
  Modifications to backbone: Please refer to the paper.
  Vector type: Mammalian Expression, Lentiviral
Growth in bacteria
  Bacterial resistance: Ampicillin, 100 μg/mL
  Growth temperature: 37°C
  Growth strain: NEB Stable
  Copy number: High Copy
Gene/Insert 1
  Gene/Insert name: H2B mCherry
  Species: H. sapiens (human)
Gene/Insert 2
  Gene/Insert name: YAP1
  Species: H. sapiens (human)
  Entrez Gene: YAP1 (a.k.a. COB1, YAP, YAP-1, YAP2, YAP65, YKI)
  Tag / fusion protein: FLAG (N terminal on backbone)
Resource information
  A portion of this plasmid was derived from a plasmid made by: H2B-mCherry from Robert Benezra (Addgene plasmid #20972)
Terms and licenses: Academic/Nonprofit Terms; Industry Terms: Not Available to Industry
Depositor comments: pCIneoFH-YAP1 was digested with NotI, filled in, and cut with NheI. The isolated fragment was ligated into NheI/SmaI sites of pLL3.7 K122 to generate pLL3.7 K122 FH-YAP1. NcoI/BglII from pEYFP-C1 (Clontech Laboratories) was ligated into NcoI/BamHI of pGL3 to replace luciferase with YFP and to generate YFP reporter. BamHI/Sall and Sall/HindIII fragments from 8xGT-IIC-d51LucII luciferase reporter (a gift from Hiroshi Sasaki; RIKEN RDB08067) were ligated into BglII/HindIII sites of the YFP reporter to generate pTEAD-responsive-promoter YFP, which was digested with NotI and partially digested with HindIII. The resulting fragment and HindIII/XbaI fragment from H2B-mCherry (a gift from Robert Benezra; Addgene plasmid #20972) were ligated into NotI/XbaI sites of pLL3.7 K122 FH-YAP1 and pLL3.7 K122 to obtain pLL3.7 K122 FH-YAP1-ires-GFP-TEAD-responsive-promoter-H2B-mCherry reporter
How to cite: pLL3.7 FLAG-YAP1-TEAD-P-H2B-mCherry was a gift from Yutaka Hata (Addgene plasmid # 128327 ; http://n2t.net/addgene:128327 ; RRID:Addgene_128327)
